>Addgene plasmid #159303 | FRP322 | addgene full sequence | sequence record 311158 | Addgene NGS Result
GACATGGAGGCCCAGAATACCCTCCTTGACAGTCTTGACGTGCGCAGCTCAGGGGCATGATGTGACTGTC
GCCCGTACATTTAGCCCATACATCCCCATGTATAATCATTTGCATCCATACATTTTGATGGCCGCACGGC
GCGAAGCAAAAATTACGGCTCCTCGCTGCAGACCTGCGAGCAGGGAAACGCTCCCCTCACAGACGCGTTG
AATTGTCCCCACGCCGCGCCCCTGTAGAGAAATATAAAAGGTTAGGATTTGCCACTGAGGTTCTTCTTTC
ATATACTTCCTTTTAAAATCTTGCTAGGATACAGTTCTCACATCACATCCGAACATAAACAACCATGGGT
AAGGAAAAGACTCACGTTTCGAGGCCGCGATTAAATTCCAACATGGATGCTGATTTATATGGGTATAAAT
GGGCTCGCGATAATGTCGGGCAATCAGGTGCGACAATCTATCGATTGTATGGGAAGCCCGATGCGCCAGA
GTTGTTTCTGAAACATGGCAAAGGTAGCGTTGCCAATGATGTTACAGATGAGATGGTCAGACTAAACTGG
CTGACGGAATTTATGCCTCTTCCGACCATCAAGCATTTTATCCGTACTCCTGATGATGCATGGTTACTCA
CCACTGCGATCCCCGGCAAAACAGCATTCCAGGTATTAGAAGAATATCCTGATTCAGGTGAAAATATTGT
TGATGCGCTGGCAGTGTTCCTGCGCCGGTTGCATTCGATTCCTGTTTGTAATTGTCCTTTTAACAGCGAT
CGCGTATTTCGTCTCGCTCAGGCGCAATCACGAATGAATAACGGTTTGGTTGATGCGAGTGATTTTGATG
ACGAGCGTAATGGCTGGCCTGTTGAACAAGTCTGGAAAGAAATGCATAAGCTTTTGCCATTCTCACCGGA
TTCAGTCGTCACTCATGGTGATTTCTCACTTGATAACCTTATTTTTGACGAGGGGAAATTAATAGGTTGT
ATTGATGTTGGACGAGTCGGAATCGCAGACCGATACCAGGATCTTGCCATCCTATGGAACTGCCTCGGTG
AGTTTTCTCCTTCATTACAGAAACGGCTTTTTCAAAAATATGGTATTGATAATCCTGATATGAATAAATT
GCAGTTTCATTTGATGCTCGATGAGTTTTTCTAATCAGTACTGACAATAAAAAGATTCTTGTTTTCAAGA
ACTTGTCATTTGTATAGTTTTTTTATATTGTAGTTGTTCTATTTTAATCAAATGTTAGCGTGATTTATAT
TTTTTTTCGCCTCGACATCATCTGCCCAGATGCGAAGTTAAGTGCGCAGAAAGTAATATCATGCGTCAAT
CGTATGTGAATGCTGGTCGCTATACTGCTGTCGATTCGATACTAACGCCGCCATCCAGTTTAAACGAGCT
CGAATTCATCGATGATATCAGATCCACTAGTGGCCTATGCGGCCGCGGATCTGCCGGTCTCCCTATAGTG
AGTCGTATTAATTTCGATAAGCCAGGTTAACCTGCATTAATGAATCGGCCAACGCGCGGGGAGAGGCGGT
TTGCGTATTGGGCGCTCTTCCGCTTCCTCGCTCACTGACTCGCTGCGCTCGGTCGTTCGGCTGCGGCGAG
CGGTATCAGCTCACTCAAAGGCGGTAATACGGTTATCCACAGAATCAGGGGATAACGCAGGAAAGAACAT
GTGAGCAAAAGGCCAGCAAAAGGCCAGGAACCGTAAAAAGGCCGCGTTGCTGGCGTTTTTCCATAGGCTC
CGCCCCCCTGACGAGCATCACAAAAATCGACGCTCAAGTCAGAGGTGGCGAAACCCGACAGGACTATAAA
GATACCAGGCGTTTCCCCCTGGAAGCTCCCTCGTGCGCTCTCCTGTTCCGACCCTGCCGCTTACCGGATA
CCTGTCCGCCTTTCTCCCTTCGGGAAGCGTGGCGCTTTCTCATAGCTCACGCTGTAGGTATCTCAGTTCG
GTGTAGGTCGTTCGCTCCAAGCTGGGCTGTGTGCACGAACCCCCCGTTCAGCCCGACCGCTGCGCCTTAT
CCGGTAACTATCGTCTTGAGTCCAACCCGGTAAGACACGACTTATCGCCACTGGCAGCAGCCACTGGTAA
CAGGATTAGCAGAGCGAGGTATGTAGGCGGTGCTACAGAGTTCTTGAAGTGGTGGCCTAACTACGGCTAC
ACTAGAAGAACAGTATTTGGTATCTGCGCTCTGCTGAAGCCAGTTACCTTCGGAAAAAGAGTTGGTAGCT
CTTGATCCGGCAAACAAACCACCGCTGGTAGCGGTGGTTTTTTTGTTTGCAAGCAGCAGATTACGCGCAG
AAAAAAAGGATCTCAAGAAGATCCTTTGATCTTTTCTACGGGGTCTGACGCTCAGTGGAACGAAAACTCA
CGTTAAGGGATTTTGGTCATGAGATTATCAAAAAGGATCTTCACCTAGATCCTTTTAAATTAAAAATGAA
GTTTTAAATCAATCTAAAGTATATATGAGTAAACTTGGTCTGACAGTTACCAATGCTTAATCAGTGAGGC
ACCTATCTCAGCGATCTGTCTATTTCGTTCATCCATAGTTGCCTGACTCCCCGTCGTGTAGATAACTACG
ATACGGGAGGGCTTACCATCTGGCCCCAGTGCTGCAATGATACCGCGAGACCCACGCTCACCGGCTCCAG
ATTTATCAGCAATAAACCAGCCAGCCGGAAGGGCCGAGCGCAGAAGTGGTCCTGCAACTTTATCCGCCTC
CATCCAGTCTATTAATTGTTGCCGGGAAGCTAGAGTAAGTAGTTCGCCAGTTAATAGTTTGCGCAACGTT
GTTGCCATTGCTACAGGCATCGTGGTGTCACGCTCGTCGTTTGGTATGGCTTCATTCAGCTCCGGTTCCC
AACGATCAAGGCGAGTTACATGATCCCCCATGTTGTGCAAAAAAGCGGTTAGCTCCTTCGGTCCTCCGAT
CGTTGTCAGAAGTAAGTTGGCCGCAGTGTTATCACTCATGGTTATGGCAGCACTGCATAATTCTCTTACT
GTCATGCCATCCGTAAGATGCTTTTCTGTGACTGGTGAGTACTCAACCAAGTCATTCTGAGAATAGTGTA
TGCGGCGACCGAGTTGCTCTTGCCCGGCGTCAATACGGGATAATACCGCGCCACATAGCAGAACTTTAAA
AGTGCTCATCATTGGAAAACGTTCTTCGGGGCGAAAACTCTCAAGGATCTTACCGCTGTTGAGATCCAGT
TCGATGTAACCCACTCGTGCACCCAACTGATCTTCAGCATCTTTTACTTTCACCAGCGTTTCTGGGTGAG
CAAAAACAGGAAGGCAAAATGCCGCAAAAAAGGGAATAAGGGCGACACGGAAATGTTGAATACTCATACT
CTTCCTTTTTCAATATTATTGAAGCATTTATCAGGGTTATTGTCTCATGAGCGGATACATATTTGAATGT
ATTTAGAAAAATAAACAAATAGGGGTTCCGCGCACATTTCCCCGAAAAGTGCCACCTGACGTCTAAGAAA
CCATTATTATCATGACATTAACCTATAAAAATAGGCGTATCACGAGGCCCTTTCGTCTCGCGCGTTTCGG
TGATGACGGTGAAAACCTCTGACACATGCAGCTCCCGGAGACGGTCACAGCTTGTCTGTAAGCGGATGCC
GGGAGCAGACAAGCCCGTCAGGGCGCGTCAGCGGGTGTTGGCGGGTGTCGGGGCTGGCTTAACTATGCGG
CATCAGAGCAGATTGTACTGAGAGTGCACCATATGGACATATTGTCGTTAGAACGCGGCTACAATTAATA
CATAACCTTATGTATCATACACATACGATTTAGGTGACACTATAGAACGCGGCCGCCAGCTGAAGCTTCG
TACGCTGCAGGTCGACGGATCGGTGACGGTGCTGGTTTAATTAACACCGGTATGAAAGGTGAAGAATTAT
TCACTGGTGTTGTCCCAATTTTGGTTGAATTAGATGGTGATGTTAATGGTCACAAATTTTCTGTCTCCGG
TGAAGGTGAAGGTGATGCTACTTACGGTAAATTGACCTTAAAATTTATTTGTACTACTGGTAAATTGCCA
GTTCCATGGCCAACCTTAGTCACTACTTTAGGTTATGGTTTGATGTGTTTTGCTAGATACCCAGATCATA
TGAAACAACATGACTTTTTCAAGTCTGCCATGCCAGAAGGTTATGTTCAAGAAAGAACTATTTTTTTCAA
AGATGACGGTAACTACAAGACCAGAGCTGAAGTCAAGTTTGAAGGTGATACCTTAGTTAATAGAATCGAA
TTAAAAGGTATTGATTTTAAAGAAGATGGTAACATTTTAGGTCACAAATTGGAATACAACTATAACTCTC
ACAATGTTTACATCATGGCTGACAAACAAAAGAATGGTATCAAAGTTAACTTCAAAATTAGACACAACAT
TGAAGATGGTTCTGTTCAATTAGCTGACCATTATCAACAAAATACTCCAATTGGTGATGGTCCAGTCTTG
TTACCAGACAACCATTACTTATCCTATCAATCTAAGTTATCCAAAGATCCAAACGAAAAGAGAGACCACA
TGGTCTTGTTAGAATTTGTTACTGCTGCTGGTATTACCCATGGTATGGATGAATTGTACAAAGGATCCGC
CGGCTAGGGCGCGCCACTTCTAAATAAGCGAATTTCTTATGATTTATGATTTTTATTATTAAATAAGTTA
TAAAAAAAATAAGTGTATACAAATTTTAAAGTGACTCTTAGGTTTTAAAACGAAAATTCTTATTCTTGAG
TAACTCTTTCCTGTAGGTCAGGTTGCTTTCTCAGGTATAGTATGAGGTCGCTCTTATTGACCACACCTCT
ACCGGCAGATCCGCTAGGGATAACAGGGTAATATAGATCTGTTTAGCTTGCCTCGTCCCCGCCGGGTCAC
CCGGCCAGC
Features (pLannotate 1.2.2; 11 found; start..end, strand, type, name):
      1..1357    +  gene           kanMX: yeast selectable marker conferring kanamycin resistance (Wach et al., 1994)
   1462..1480    -  promoter       T7 promoter: promoter for bacteriophage T7 RNA polymerase
   1502..1555    -  CDS            lacI (fragment): lac repressor; lacI; The lac repressor binds to the lac operator to inhibit transcription in E. coli. This inhibition can be relieved by adding lactose or isopropyl-β-D-thiogalactopyranoside (IPTG).
   1738..2326    -  rep_origin     ori: high-copy-number ColE1/pMB1/pBR322/pUC origin of replication
   2497..3357    -  CDS            AmpR: β-lactamase; bla; confers resistance to ampicillin, carbenicillin, and related antibiotics
   3358..3462    -  promoter       AmpR promoter: bla
   3557..3592    +  CDS            rop (fragment): Rop protein, which maintains plasmids at low copy number; rop
   3694..3745    +  misc_feature   bom (fragment): basis of mobility region from pBR322
   3808..3826    +  promoter       SP6 promoter: promoter for bacteriophage SP6 RNA polymerase
   3905..4612    +  CDS            mCitrine: mCitrine is a basic (constitutively fluorescent) yellow fluorescent protein published in 2001, derived from Aequorea victoria.
   4648..4835    +  terminator     ADH1 terminator: S. cerevisiae ADH1; transcription terminator for the S. cerevisiae alcohol dehydrogenase 1 (ADH1) gene
