[The description below was written by a language model from this plasmid's Addgene catalogue record and pLannotate feature annotations shown in this document.]
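Description:
FRP322 is a yeast gene-tagging template built on the pFA6 backbone, catalogued as a yeast expression vector and deposited as an empty backbone. The 4.9 kb plasmid is maintained in E. coli through a high-copy ColE1/pUC-type origin and an ampicillin resistance gene (β-lactamase with its own promoter). No yeast origin of replication or centromere is annotated. This fits the usual role of pFA6-series plasmids as sources of integration cassettes rather than as episomes that replicate in yeast. Short fragments annotated as lacI, rop and bom appear to be backbone remnants rather than functional parts, and SP6 and T7 phage promoters flank the cassette region.

The payload is a yeast codon-optimized Citrine, a yellow fluorescent protein derived from Aequorea victoria GFP, cloned between PacI and AscI sites that both remain intact. The recorded changes are deletion of V2 and S3, F64L, A206K and L231H. A206K is the well-known substitution that reduces dimerization, which matches the feature table's mCitrine annotation. No yeast promoter is annotated upstream of the fluorescent protein, because expression is meant to come from the tagged gene's own locus. The coding sequence is followed by the S. cerevisiae ADH1 terminator and then the kanMX marker, which allows selection of yeast transformants (typically with G418). This tag–terminator–marker layout is normally amplified with primers carrying homology arms and integrated by homologous recombination to create C-terminal fusions, although the record itself says only that the vector is for creating gene fusions. The depositor notes that AgeI and NgoMIV sites, which generate compatible ends, flank or lie within the insert so that additional copies can be inserted to multiply the tag.
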