Addgene plasmid #159303: FRP322
Purpose: (Empty Backbone) Yeast tagging vector to create gene fusion with yeast codon optimized CitrineA206K under KanMX selection
Depositing lab: Joerg Stelling. Depositing organization: ETH Zurich (Swiss Federal Institute of Technology).
Backbone
  Vector backbone: pFA6
  Vector type: Yeast Expression
  Selectable markers: KanMX
Growth in bacteria
  Bacterial resistance: Ampicillin, 100 μg/mL
  Growth temperature: 37°C
  Growth strain: DH5alpha
  Copy number: Unknown
Gene/Insert
  Gene/Insert name: Citrine (alt name: CitrineA206K)
  Species: Synthetic
  Mutation: V2del, S3del, F64L, A206K, L231H
  Cloning method: Restriction Enzyme; 5′ cloning site PacI (not destroyed); 3′ cloning site AscI (not destroyed)
  Sequencing primers: 5′ SP6
Terms and licenses: Academic/Nonprofit Terms; Industry Terms: Not Available to Industry
Depositor comments: Insert is flanked/contains AgeI and NgoMIV sites to insert copy multiplication.
How to cite: FRP322 was a gift from Joerg Stelling (Addgene plasmid # 159303 ; http://n2t.net/addgene:159303 ; RRID:Addgene_159303)
